>Addgene plasmid #134592 | pHCKan-yibDp-GST | addgene full sequence | sequence record 271250 | Addgene NGS Result
GACGAATTCTCTAGATATCGCTCAATACTGACCATTTAAATCATACCTGACCTCCATAGCAGAAAGTCAA
AAGCCTCCGACCGGAGGCTTTTGACTTGATCGGCACGTAAGAGGTTCCAACTTTCACCATAATGAAATAA
GATCACTACCGGGCGTATTTTTTGAGTTATCGAGATTTTCAGGAGCTAAGGAAGCTAAAATGAGCCATAT
TCAACGGGAAACGTCTTGCTCGAGGCCGCGATTAAATTCCAACATGGATGCTGATTTATATGGGTATAAA
TGGGCTCGCGATAATGTCGGGCAATCAGGTGCGACAATCTATCGATTGTATGGGAAGCCCGATGCGCCAG
AGTTGTTTCTGAAACATGGCAAAGGTAGCGTTGCCAATGATGTTACAGATGAGATGGTCAGGCTAAACTG
GCTGACGGAATTTATGCCTCTTCCGACCATCAAGCATTTTATCCGTACTCCTGATGATGCATGGTTACTC
ACCACTGCGATCCCAGGGAAAACAGCATTCCAGGTATTAGAAGAATATCCTGATTCAGGTGAAAATATTG
TTGATGCGCTGGCAGTGTTCCTGCGCCGGTTGCATTCGATTCCTGTTTGTAATTGTCCTTTTAACGGCGA
TCGCGTATTTCGTCTCGCTCAGGCGCAATCACGAATGAATAACGGTTTGGTTGGTGCGAGTGATTTTGAT
GACGAGCGTAATGGCTGGCCTGTTGAACAAGTCTGGAAAGAAATGCATAAGCTTTTGCCATTCTCACCGG
ATTCAGTCGTCACTCATGGTGATTTCTCACTTGATAACCTTATTTTTGACGAGGGGAAATTAATAGGTTG
TATTGATGTTGGACGAGTCGGAATCGCAGACCGATACCAGGATCTTGCCATCCTATGGAACTGCCTCGGT
GAGTTTTCTCCTTCATTACAGAAACGGCTTTTTCAAAAATATGGTATTGATAATCCTGATATGAATAAAT
TGCAGTTTCACTTGATGCTCGATGAGTTTTTCTGAGGGCCCAAATGTAATCACCTGGCTCACCTTCGGGT
GGGCCTTTCTGCGTTGCTGGCGTTTTTCCATAGGCTCCGCCCCCCTGACGAGCATCACAAAAATCGATGC
TCAAGTCAGAGGTGGCGAAACCCGACAGGACTATAAAGATACCAGGCGTTTCCCCCTGGAAGCTCCCTCG
TGCGCTCTCCTGTTCCGACCCTGCCGCTTACCGGATACCTGTCCGCCTTTCTCCCTTCGGGAAGCGTGGC
GCTTTCTCATAGCTCACGCTGTAGGTATCTCAGTTCGGTGTAGGTCGTTCGCTCCAAGCTGGGCTGTGTG
CACGAACCCCCCGTTCAGCCCGACCGCTGCGCCTTATCCGGTAACTATCGTCTTGAGTCCAACCCGGTAA
GACACGACTTATCGCCACTGGCAGCAGCCACTGGTAACAGGATTAGCAGAGCGAGGTATGTAGGCGGTGC
TACAGAGTTCTTGAAGTGGTGGCCTAACTACGGCTACACTAGAAGAACAGTATTTGGTATCTGCGCTCTG
CTGAAGCCAGTTACCTCGGAAAAAGAGTTGGTAGCTCTTGATCCGGCAAACAAACCACCGCTGGTAGCGG
TGGTTTTTTTGTTTGCAAGCAGCAGATTACGCGCAGAAAAAAAGGATCTCAAGAAGATCCTTTGATTTTC
TACCGAAGAAAGGCCCACCCGTGAAGGTGAGCCAGTGAGTTGATTGCAGTCCAGTTACGCTGGAGTCTGA
GGCTCGTCCTGAATGATATCAAGCTTGAATTCGTTTGCCCAGGCATCAAATAAAACGAAAGGCTCAGTCG
AAAGACTGGGCCTTTCGTTTTATCTGTTGTTTGTCGGTGAACGCTCTCTACTAGAGTCACACTGGCTCAC
CTTCGGGTGGGCCTTTCTGCGTTTATACACAGCTAACACCACGTCGTCCCTATCTGCTGCCCTAGGTCTA
TGAGTGGTTGCTGGATAACGTGCGTAATTGTGCTGATCTCTTATATAGCTGCTCTCATTATCTCTCTACC
CTGAAGTGACTCTCTCACCTGTAAAAATAATATCTCACAGGCTTAATAGTTTCTTAATACAAAGCCTGTA
AAACGTCAGGATAACTTCTATATTCAGGGAGACCACAACGGTTTCCCTCTACAAATAATTTTGTTTAACT
TTAAAGAGGAGAAATACTAGATGTCCCCGATCCTGGGTTACTGGAAAATCAAAGGGTTAGTGCAGCCAAC
CCGTCTGTTATTAGAATACCTGGAGGAAAAATACGAGGAACACCTGTACGAGCGCGATGAAGGCGATAAA
TGGCGCAATAAAAAATTCGAACTCGGGCTGGAATTCCCAAACTTACCCTATTATATTGATGGAGATGTTA
AATTGACCCAGTCTATGGCAATCATTCGCTATATTGCAGATAAACATAACATGTTGGGCGGCTGTCCTAA
GGAGCGCGCGGAAATTAGTATGCTGGAAGGCGCGGTGCTGGATATCCGCTATGGTGTTAGCCGCATTGCG
TACTCGAAAGATTTTGAGACGCTCAAAGTTGATTTTCTGAGTAAACTGCCTGAAATGTTAAAGATGTTTG
AAGATCGCTTGTGTCACAAAACGTATTTAAATGGTGATCATGTCACCCATCCAGACTTTATGCTGTATGA
TGCGCTTGATGTGGTTTTGTACATGGATCCGATGTGCCTGGATGCCTTTCCGAAGCTGGTCTGTTTCAAA
AAACGCATCGAGGCTATTCCGCAAATCGACAAATATCTCAAATCTAGTAAATACATCGCGTGGCCTCTGC
AGGGCTGGCAAGCGACCTTTGGTGGGGGCGATCATCCGCCAAAATGATAA
Features (pLannotate 1.2.2; 9 found; start..end, strand, type, name):
     65..96      +  terminator     tonB terminator: bidirectional E. coli tonB-P14 transcription terminator
     97..199     +  promoter       cat promoter: promoter of the E. coli cat gene encoding chloramphenicol acetyltransferase
    200..1013    +  CDS            KanR (fragment): aminoglycoside phosphotransferase; aph(3')-Ia; confers resistance to kanamycin in bacteria or G418 (Geneticin®) in eukaryotes
   1036..1063    +  terminator     T7Te terminator: phage T7 early transcription terminator
   1075..1662    -  rep_origin     ori: high-copy-number ColE1/pMB1/pBR322/pUC origin of replication
   1684..1713    -  terminator     T3Te terminator: phage T3 early transcription terminator
   1797..1868    +  terminator     rrnB T1 terminator: transcription terminator T1 from the E. coli rrnB gene
   1884..1911    +  terminator     T7Te terminator: phage T7 early transcription terminator
   2191..2844    +  CDS            GST26_SCHJA: Experimental evidence at protein level: Swiss-Prot protein existence level 1. GST isoenzymes appear to play a central role in the parasite detoxification system. Other functions are also suspected including a role in increasing the solubility of haematin in the parasite gut. From Schistosoma japonicum (Blood fluke).
