[The description below was written by a language model from this plasmid's Addgene catalogue record and pLannotate feature annotations shown in this document.]
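Description:
pHCKan-yibDp-GST is a small (about 2.85 kb) bacterial expression plasmid built on the pSMART HC backbone for producing glutathione S-transferase in E. coli under low-phosphate induction. It replicates from a high-copy ColE1/pUC-type origin and is selected with kanamycin through an aph(3')-Ia aminoglycoside phosphotransferase gene, which the annotation places downstream of a cat promoter. As is typical of the pSMART design, the functional modules are insulated from one another by transcription terminators. A tonB terminator sits upstream of the resistance cassette and a T7Te terminator follows it. A T3Te terminator flanks the origin, and rrnB T1 plus a second T7Te lie upstream of the expression cassette. This arrangement limits read-through transcription into or out of the insert.

The payload is a GST coding sequence that the feature table matches to the 26 kDa enzyme of Schistosoma japonicum, the form commonly used in GST fusion systems. Here it is expressed on its own, with no tag or fusion partner recorded. The catalogue lists the promoter as yibD. This promoter is not picked up by the automated annotation, but it presumably occupies the unannotated stretch between the upstream terminators and the GST open reading frame. No terminator is annotated immediately after GST; the coding sequence ends close to the end of the circular record, so the tonB terminator lies shortly downstream.

According to the record, expression is switched on when phosphate becomes limiting. The associated work describes a two-stage autoinduction process in which cells first grow and then express recombinant protein once phosphate is depleted, without an added chemical inducer. In this context the plasmid serves as a test or reference construct for phosphate-depletion autoinduction of a well-behaved soluble protein.
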