Addgene plasmid #134592: pHCKan-yibDp-GST
Purpose: Low Phosphate inducible GST
Depositing lab: Michael Lynch. Depositing organization: Duke University. Publication: Scalable, two-stage, autoinduction of recombinant protein expression in E. coli utilizing phosphate depletion. Menacho-Melgar R, Ye Z, Moreb EA, Yang T, Efromson JP, Decker JS, Wang R, Lynch MD. Biotechnol Bioeng. 2020 May 22. doi: 10.1002/bit.27440. PubMed 32441815.
Backbone
  Vector backbone: pSMART HC
  Backbone manufacturer: Lucigen
  Vector type: Bacterial Expression
Growth in bacteria
  Bacterial resistance: Kanamycin, 50 μg/mL
  Growth temperature: 37°C
  Growth strain: DH5alpha
  Copy number: High Copy
Gene/Insert
  Gene/Insert name: Glutathione S-transferase (alt name: GST)
  Promoter: yibD
  Tag / fusion protein: none
  Cloning method: Gibson Cloning
  Sequencing primers: 5′ SL1; 3′ SR2
Terms and licenses: Academic/Nonprofit Terms; Industry Terms: Not Available to Industry
Depositor comments: Please visit https://www.biorxiv.org/content/10.1101/820787v2 for bioRxiv preprint.
How to cite: pHCKan-yibDp-GST was a gift from Michael Lynch (Addgene plasmid # 134592 ; http://n2t.net/addgene:134592 ; RRID:Addgene_134592)
